>Addgene plasmid #54919 | mApple-LC-Myosin-C-10 | depositor partial sequence | sequence record 85309 | insert sequence
GACGTCAGATCCGCTAGCGCTACCGGTCGCCACCATGGTGAGCAAGGGCGAGGAGAATAACATGGCCATC
ATCAAGGAGTTCATGCGCTTCAAGGTGCACATGGAGGGCTCCGTGAACGGCCACGAGTTCGAGATCGAGG
GCGAGGGCGAGGGCCGCCCCTACGAGGCCTTTCAGACCGCTAAGCTGAAGGTGACCAAGGGTGGCCCCCT
GCCCTTCGCCTGGGACATCCTGTCCCCTCAGTTCATGTACGGCTCCAAGGTCTACATTAAGCACCCAGCC
GACATCCCCGACTACTTCAAGCTGTCCTTCCCCGAGGGCTTCAGGTGGGAGCGCGTGATGAACTTCGAGG
ACGGCGGCATTATTCACGTTAACCAGGACTCCTCCCTGCAGGACGGCGTGTTCATCTACAAGGTGAAGCT
GCGCGGCACCAACTTCCCCTCCGACGGCCCCGTAATGCAGAAGAAGACCATGGGCTGGGAGGCCTCCGAG
GAGCGGATGTACCCCGAGGACGGCGCCCTGAAGAGCGAGATCAAGAAGAGGCTGAAGCTGAAGGACGGCG
GCCACTACGCCGCCGAGGTCAAGACCACCTACAAGGCCAAGAAGCCCGTGCAGCTGCCCGGCGCCTACAT
CGTCGACATCAAGTTGGACATCGTGTCCCACAACGAGGACTACACCATCGTGGAACAGTACGAACGCGCC
GAGGGCCGCCACTCCACCGGCGGCATGGACGAGCTGTACAAGTCCGGACTCAGATCTCGAGCTCAAGCTT
CGATGTCGAGCAAGAGAGCCAAGGCCAAGACCACCAAGAAGAGGCCCCAGAGGGCTACGTCCAATGTCTT
CGCCATGTTTGACCAGTCCCAGATCCAGGAGTTTAAGGAGGCCTTCAACATGATTGATCAGAACCGCGAT
GGCTTCATTGATAAGGAGGACCTGCACGACATGTTGGCCTCTCTGGGGAAGAACCCCACAGACGAGTACC
TGGAGGGCATGATGAACGAGGCGCCAGGGCCCATCAACTTCACCATGTTCCTCACAATGTTTGGGGAGAA
GCTGAACGGCACAGACCCCGAGGATGTGATCCGCAATGCCTTTGCCTGCTTTGATGAGGAGGCCTCAGGC
TTCATCCACGAGGACCACCTGAGGGAGCTGCTCACCACCATGGGCGACCGATTCACGGATGAGGAGGTGG
ACGAGATGTACCGCGAGGCACCCATTGATAAGAAGGGCAACTTCAACTACGTGGAGTTCACTCGCATCCT
CAAACACGGCGCCAAGGACAAGGACGACTAAGGATCCACCGGATCTAGATAACTGATCATAATCAGCCAT
ACCACATT
