>Addgene plasmid #54919 | mApple-LC-Myosin-C-10 | addgene partial sequence | sequence record 102002 | mCherry-F 5'-ccccgtaatgcagaagaaga-3'
CCCCGAGGACGGCGCCCTGAAGAGCGAGATCAAGAAGAGGCTGAAGCTGAAGGACGGCGGCCACTACGCC
GCCGAGGTCAAGACCACCTACAAGGCCAAGAAGCCCGTGCAGCTGCCCGGCGCCTACATCGTCGACATCA
AGTTGGACATCGTGTCCCACAACGAGGACTACACCATCGTGGAACAGTACGAACGCGCCGAGGGCCGCCA
CTCCACCGGCGGCATGGACGAGCTGTACAAGTCCGGACTCAGATCTCGAGCTCAAGCTTCGATGTCGAGC
AAGAGAGCCAAGGCCAAGACCACCAAGAAGAGGCCCCAGAGGGCTACGTCCAATGTCTTCGCCATGTTTG
ACCAGTCCCAGATCCAGGAGTTTAAGGAGGCCTTCAACATGATTGATCAGAACCGCGATGGCTTCATTGA
TAAGGAGGACCTGCACGACATGTTGGCCTCTCTGGGGAAGAACCCCACAGACGAGTACCTGGAGGGCATG
ATGAACGAGGCGCCAGGGCCCATCAACTTCACCATGTTCCTCACAATGTTTGGGGAGAAGCTGAACGGCA
CAGACCCCGAGGATGTGATCCGCAATGCCTTTGCCTGCTTTGATGAGGAGGCCTCAGGCTTCATCCACGA
GGACCACCTGAGGGAGCTGCTCACCACCATGGGCGACCGATTCACGGATGAGGAGGTGGACGAGATGTAC
CGCGAGGCACCCATTGATAAGAAGGGCAACTTCAACTACGTGGAGTTCACTCGCATCCTCAAACACGGCG
CCAAGGACAAGGACGACTAAGGATCCACCGGATCTAGATAACTGATCATAATCAGCCATACCACATTTGT
AGAGGTTTTACTTGCTTTAAAAACCTCCCACACCTCCCCCTGAACCTGAAACATAAAATGAATGCAATTG
TTGTTGTTAACTTGTTTATTGCAGCTTATAATGGTTACAA
