[The description below was written by a language model from this plasmid's Addgene catalogue record.]
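Description:
mApple-LC-Myosin-C-10 is a mammalian expression plasmid built on the mApple-C1 backbone (about 4.75 kb without the insert), a C1-style fluorescent protein fusion vector. It is maintained in E. coli as a high-copy plasmid under kanamycin selection, and it carries a neomycin resistance marker that allows G418 selection of transfected mammalian cells. No feature table is provided with this record, so the origin of replication and other backbone elements are not itemised. The listed 3′ sequencing primer implies an SV40 polyadenylation signal downstream of the expression cassette.

The payload is a mouse (M. musculus) myosin light chain coding sequence, expressed from the CMV promoter as a fusion with the red-orange fluorescent protein mApple. The tag is supplied by the backbone and sits at the N terminus of the fusion, so the myosin light chain is attached to the C-terminal end of mApple. The "C-10" in the name probably refers to this C-type orientation and a 10-residue linker between the two parts, but the record does not state this explicitly, and the cloning method is listed as unknown. CMV gives strong constitutive transcription in most mammalian cell lines.

The stated purpose is localization. The fusion serves as a fluorescent marker for myosin light chain, letting its distribution be followed by fluorescence microscopy in transfected cells. The recorded spectral values for mApple are an excitation of 568 nm and an emission of 592 nm, which place it in the red-orange channel and make it suitable for pairing with green or blue fusion markers in multicolour imaging.
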