Addgene plasmid #54919: mApple-LC-Myosin-C-10
Purpose: Localization: Light Chain Myosin, Excitation: 568, Emission: 592
Depositing lab: Michael Davidson. Depositing organization: Florida State University, Tallahassee.
Backbone
  Vector backbone: mApple-C1
  Backbone size w/o insert (bp): 4750
  Vector type: Mammalian Expression
  Selectable markers: Neomycin (select with G418)
Growth in bacteria
  Bacterial resistance: Kanamycin, 50 μg/mL
  Growth temperature: 37°C
  Growth strain: DH5alpha
  Copy number: High Copy
Gene/Insert
  Gene/Insert name: LC-Myosin (alt name: NM_172118.1)
  Species: M. musculus (mouse)
  Promoter: CMV
  Tag / fusion protein: mApple (N terminal on backbone)
  Cloning method: Unknown
  Sequencing primers: 5′ CMV-F; 3′ SV40pA-R
Terms and licenses: Academic/Nonprofit Terms; Industry Terms: Not Available to Industry
Depositor comments: . Excitation = 568; Emission = 592
How to cite: mApple-LC-Myosin-C-10 was a gift from Michael Davidson (Addgene plasmid # 54919 ; http://n2t.net/addgene:54919 ; RRID:Addgene_54919)
